Addgene plasmid #157868: SARS-CoV-2_N_deltaNIDR
Purpose: express MBP tagged SARS-CoV-2 Nucleocapsid protein without the N-terminal IDR
Depositing lab: Nicolas Fawzi. Depositing organization: Brown University. Publication: SARS-CoV-2 nucleocapsid protein phase-separates with RNA and with human hnRNPs. Perdikari TM, Murthy AC, Ryan VH, Watters S, Naik MT, Fawzi NL. EMBO J. 2020 Nov 17:e106478. doi: 10.15252/embj.2020106478. PubMed 33200826.
Backbone
  Vector backbone: pTHMT
  Vector type: Bacterial Expression
Growth in bacteria
  Bacterial resistance: Kanamycin, 50 μg/mL
  Growth temperature: 37°C
  Growth strain: DH5alpha
  Copy number: High Copy
Gene/Insert
  Gene/Insert name: N
  Species: SARS-CoV-2
  Mutation: deltaNIDR
  Entrez Gene: N (a.k.a. GU280_gp10)
  Tag / fusion protein: MBP (N terminal on insert)
  Cloning method: Restriction Enzyme; 5′ cloning site Unknown (unknown if destroyed); 3′ cloning site Unknown (unknown if destroyed)
Terms and licenses: Academic/Nonprofit Terms; Industry Terms: Not Available to Industry
Depositor comments: Please note: Plasmid contains a G44V mutation in SARS-CoV-2 N. This mutation is not expected to affect plasmid function.
How to cite: SARS-CoV-2_N_deltaNIDR was a gift from Nicolas Fawzi (Addgene plasmid # 157868 ; http://n2t.net/addgene:157868 ; RRID:Addgene_157868)
