[The description below was written by a language model from this plasmid's Addgene catalogue record and pLannotate feature annotations shown in this document.]
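Description:
SARS-CoV-2_N_deltaNIDR is a bacterial expression plasmid of about 7.6 kb built on the pTHMT backbone. It is designed to produce the SARS-CoV-2 nucleocapsid (N) protein lacking its N-terminal intrinsically disordered region, fused to an N-terminal maltose-binding protein (MBP). The plasmid is selected with kanamycin through an aph(3')-Ia KanR gene and replicates from a ColE1/pMB1-type origin. The catalogue lists it as high copy, although the annotation also finds the pBR322-derived bom and rop elements typical of pET-style backbones. An f1 origin is present, along with remnant tetracycline-resistance fragments that are not functional markers.

Expression is driven by a T7 promoter with an adjacent lac operator and the T7 gene 10 ribosome binding site. A plasmid-borne lacI gene supplies repressor, so transcription is IPTG-inducible in E. coli hosts that provide T7 RNA polymerase, and it ends at a T7 terminator. The open reading frame begins with short matches annotated as fragments of histidine-containing tags, consistent with an N-terminal His tag. A cytosolic, signal-sequence-free MBP follows, then a short linker region that the software matches to an attB1 fragment, and then the truncated N coding sequence. The record does not explicitly annotate a protease cleavage site between MBP and N. Small downstream matches to a His tag and a T7 gene 10-derived sequence probably reflect backbone sequence, and the record does not show whether they are translated. The depositor notes a G44V substitution in N that is not expected to affect function.

MBP improves solubility and aids purification of the recombinant protein. The associated work concerns N protein phase separation with RNA and human hnRNPs, which suggests that this deletion variant serves to test the contribution of the N-terminal disordered region.
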