Features (pLannotate 1.2.2; 23 found; start..end, strand, type, name):
      1..19      +  promoter       T7 promoter: promoter for bacteriophage T7 RNA polymerase
     20..44      +  protein_bind   lac operator: The lac repressor binds to the lac operator to inhibit transcription in E. coli. This inhibition can be relieved by adding lactose or isopropyl-β-D-thiogalactopyranoside (IPTG). lac repressor encoded by lacI
     59..81      +  RBS            RBS: efficient ribosome binding site from bacteriophage T7 gene 10 (Olins and Rangwala, 1989)
     88..105     +  CDS            HP-thioredoxin (fragment): His-Patch thioredoxin The histidines at positions 8, 32, and 64 coordinate a divalent cation, allowing HP-thioredoxin to be purified on metal-chelating resins.
    106..122     +  CDS            capTEV™ (fragment): composite tag for in vivo biotinylation, TEV protease cleavage, and 6xHis tagging
    136..1233    +  CDS            MBP: maltose binding protein from E. coli; malE (mutated); This version of the gene does not encode a signal sequence, so MBP will remain in the cytosol.
   1253..1271    +  protein_bind   attB1 (fragment): mutant version of attB; core recombination site for the Gateway® BP reaction BP Clonase™
   1315..2439    +  CDS            N (fragment): NCAP_SARS2 - Experimental evidence at protein level: Swiss-Prot protein existence level 1. Packages the positive strand viral genome RNA into a helical ribonucleocapsid (RNP) and plays a fundamental role during virion assembly through its interactions with the viral genome and membrane protein M. Plays an important role in enhancing the efficiency of subgenomic viral RNA transcription as well as viral replication (By similarity). May modulate transforming growth factor-beta signaling by binding host smad3 (By similarity). From Severe acute respiratory syndrome coronavirus 2 (2019-nCoV) (SARS-C
   2449..2466    +  CDS            9xHis (fragment): 9xHis affinity tag
   2476..2525    +  CDS            SET1 (fragment): solubility-enhancement tag derived from T7 phage gene 10B
   2533..2580    +  terminator     T7 terminator: transcription terminator for bacteriophage T7 RNA polymerase
   2617..3045    +  rep_origin     f1 ori (sequence partly withheld): f1 bacteriophage origin of replication; arrow indicates direction of (+) strand synthesis
   3098..3155    +  promoter       AmpR promoter (fragment): bla
   3164..3979    -  CDS            KanR: aminoglycoside phosphotransferase; aph(3')-Ia; confers resistance to kanamycin in bacteria or G418 (Geneticin®) in eukaryotes
   4101..4689    +  rep_origin     ori: high-copy-number ColE1/pMB1/pBR322/pUC origin of replication
   4875..5014    -  misc_feature   bom: basis of mobility region from pBR322
   5116..5307    -  CDS            rop: Rop protein, which maintains plasmids at low copy number; rop
   5324..5704    +  CDS            YPB1_ECOLX: Protein predicted: Swiss-Prot protein existence level 4. From Escherichia coli.
   5776..6067    -  CDS            TcR (fragment): tetracycline efflux protein; tet; confers resistance to tetracycline
   6082..6103    -  protein_bind   CAP binding site: CAP binding activates transcription in the presence of cAMP. E. coli catabolite activator protein
   6116..7198    -  CDS            lacI: lac repressor; lacI; The lac repressor binds to the lac operator to inhibit transcription in E. coli. This inhibition can be relieved by adding lactose or isopropyl-β-D-thiogalactopyranoside (IPTG).
   7199..7276    -  promoter       lacI promoter: lacI
   7284..7563    -  CDS            TcR (fragment): tetracycline efflux protein; tet; confers resistance to tetracycline
>Addgene plasmid #157868 | SARS-CoV-2_N_deltaNIDR | addgene full sequence | sequence record 314768 | Addgene NGS Result
TAATACGACTCACTATAGGGGAATTGTGAGCGGATAACAATTCCCCTCTAGAAATAATTTTGTTTAACTT
TAAGAAGGAGATATACCATGGGATCTGATAAAATTCATCATCATCATCATCACAGCAGCGGTACCAAAAT
CGAAGAAGGTAAACTGGTAATCTGGATTAACGGCGATAAAGGCTATAACGGTCTCGCTGAAGTCGGTAAG
AAATTCGAGAAAGATACCGGAATTAAAGTCACCGTTGAGCATCCGGATAAACTGGAAGAGAAATTCCCAC
AGGTTGCGGCAACTGGCGATGGCCCTGACATTATCTTCTGGGCACACGACCGCTTTGGTGGCTACGCTCA
ATCTGGCCTGTTGGCTGAAATCACCCCGGACAAAGCGTTCCAGGACAAGCTGTATCCGTTTACCTGGGAT
GCCGTACGTTACAACGGCAAGCTGATTGCTTACCCGATCGCTGTTGAAGCGTTATCGCTGATTTATAACA
AAGATCTGCTGCCGAACCCGCCAAAAACCTGGGAAGAGATCCCGGCGCTGGATAAAGAACTGAAAGCGAA
AGGTAAGAGCGCGCTGATGTTCAACCTGCAAGAACCGTACTTCACCTGGCCGCTGATTGCTGCTGACGGG
GGTTATGCGTTCAAGTATGAAAACGGCAAGTACGACATTAAAGACGTGGGCGTGGATAACGCTGGCGCGA
AAGCGGGTCTGACCTTCCTGGTTGACCTGATTAAAAACAAACACATGAATGCAGACACCGATTACTCCAT
CGCAGAAGCTGCCTTTAATAAAGGCGAAACAGCGATGACCATCAACGGCCCGTGGGCATGGTCCAACATC
GACACCAGCAAAGTGAATTATGGTGTAACGGTACTGCCGACCTTCAAGGGTCAACCATCCAAACCGTTCG
TTGGCGTGCTGAGCGCAGGTATTAACGCCGCCAGTCCGAACAAAGAGCTGGCAAAAGAGTTCCTCGAAAA
CTATCTGCTGACTGATGAAGGTCTGGAAGCGGTTAATAAAGACAAACCGCTGGGTGCCGTAGCGCTGAAG
TCTTACGAGGAAGAGTTGGCGAAAGATCCACGTATTGCCGCCACCATGGAAAACGCCCAGAAAGGTGAAA
TCATGCCGAACATCCCGCAGATGTCCGCTTTCTGGTATGCCGTGCGTACTGCGGTGATCAACGCCGCCAG
CGGTCGTCAGACTGTCGATGAAGCCCTGAAAGACGCGCAGACTAATTCGGGATCTGATATCACAAGTTTG
TACAAAAAAGCTGAAGGCGGTACCGAGAACCTGTACTTCCAGGGTCATATGGTGCTGCCGAACAACACCG
CGAGCTGGTTTACCGCGCTGACCCAACACGGCAAAGAAGACCTGAAATTCCCGCGTGGTCAAGGCGTTCC
GATCAACACCAACAGCAGCCCGGATGACCAGATTGGCTATTACCGTCGTGCGACCCGTCGTATTCGTGGC
GGTGATGGCAAGATGAAAGACCTGAGCCCGCGTTGGTATTTCTACTATCTGGGTACCGGCCCGGAGGCGG
GTCTGCCGTATGGTGCGAACAAGGACGGTATCATTTGGGTGGCGACCGAAGGCGCGCTGAACACCCCGAA
GGACCACATCGGTACCCGTAACCCGGCGAACAACGCGGCGATCGTTCTGCAGCTGCCGCAAGGTACCACC
CTGCCGAAAGGTTTCTATGCGGAGGGTAGCCGTGGCGGTAGCCAAGCGAGCAGCCGTAGCAGCAGCCGTA
GCCGTAACAGCAGCCGTAACAGCACCCCGGGCAGCAGCCGTGGTACCAGCCCGGCGCGTATGGCGGGCAA
CGGTGGTGACGCGGCGCTGGCGCTGCTGCTGCTGGATCGTCTGAACCAACTGGAGAGCAAGATGAGCGGC
AAGGGTCAACAGCAACAAGGTCAAACCGTTACCAAGAAAAGCGCGGCGGAGGCGAGCAAAAAGCCGCGTC
AGAAACGTACCGCGACCAAAGCGTACAACGTGACCCAAGCGTTTGGTCGTCGTGGTCCGGAACAAACCCA
GGGTAACTTCGGTGATCAGGAACTGATTCGTCAAGGTACCGACTACAAACACTGGCCGCAAATCGCGCAG
TTCGCGCCGAGCGCGAGCGCGTTCTTTGGTATGAGCCGTATCGGTATGGAAGTTACCCCGAGCGGTACCT
GGCTGACCTATACCGGTGCGATCAAGCTGGACGATAAGGATCCGAACTTCAAGGACCAGGTTATCCTGCT
GAACAAGCACATCGACGCGTACAAAACCTTCCCGCCGACCGAGCCGAAGAAAGACAAGAAGAAGAAAGCG
GACGAGACCCAAGCGCTGCCGCAACGTCAGAAAAAGCAACAGACCGTTACCCTGCTGCCGGCGGCGGATC
TGGACGACTTTAGCAAACAACTGCAACAGAGCATGAGCAGCGCGGATAGCACCCAGGCGTAACTCGAGCA
CCACCACCACCACCACTGAGATCCGGCTGCTAACAAAGCCCGAAAGGAAGCTGAGTTGGCTGCTGCCACC
GCTGAGCAATAACTAGCATAACCCCTTGGGGCCTCTAAACGGGTCTTGAGGGGTTTTTTGCTGAAAGGAG
GAACTATATCCGGATTGGCGAATGGG
[124 nt withheld, positions 2617-2740]
C
[91 nt withheld, positions 2742-2832]
A
[49 nt withheld, positions 2834-2882]
CCTTTGACGTTGGAGTCCACGTTCTTT
[37 nt withheld, positions 2910-2946]
ACCCTATCTCGGTCTATTCTTTTGATTTATAAGGGATTTTGCCGATTTCGGCCTATTGGTTAAAAAATGA
GCTGATTTAACAAAAATTTAACGCGAATTTTAACAAAATATTAACGCTTACAATTTAGGTGGCACTTTTC
GGGGAAATGTGCGCGGAACCCCTATTTGTTTATTTTTCTAAATACATTCAAATATGTATCCGCTCATGAA
TTAATTCTTAGAAAAACTCATCGAGCATCAAATGAAACTGCAATTTATTCATATCAGGATTATCAATACC
ATATTTTTGAAAAAGCCGTTTCTGTAATGAAGGAGAAAACTCACCGAGGCAGTTCCATAGGATGGCAAGA
TCCTGGTATCGGTCTGCGATTCCGACTCGTCCAACATCAATACAACCTATTAATTTCCCCTCGTCAAAAA
TAAGGTTATCAAGTGAGAAATCACCATGAGTGACGACTGAATCCGGTGAGAATGGCAAAAGTTTATGCAT
TTCTTTCCAGACTTGTTCAACAGGCCAGCCATTACGCTCGTCATCAAAATCACTCGCATCAACCAAACCG
TTATTCATTCGTGATTGCGCCTGAGCGAGACGAAATACGCGATCGCTGTTAAAAGGACAATTACAAACAG
GAATCGAATGCAACCGGCGCAGGAACACTGCCAGCGCATCAACAATATTTTCACCTGAATCAGGATATTC
TTCTAATACCTGGAATGCTGTTTTCCCGGGGATCGCAGTGGTGAGTAACCATGCATCATCAGGAGTACGG
ATAAAATGCTTGATGGTCGGAAGAGGCATAAATTCCGTCAGCCAGTTTAGTCTGACCATCTCATCTGTAA
CATCATTGGCAACGCTACCTTTGCCATGTTTCAGAAACAACTCTGGCGCATCGGGCTTCCCATACAATCG
ATAGATTGTCGCACCTGATTGCCCGACATTATCGCGAGCCCATTTATACCCATATAAATCAGCATCCATG
TTGGAATTTAATCGCGGCCTAGAGCAAGACGTTTCCCGTTGAATATGGCTCATAACACCCCTTGTATTAC
TGTTTATGTAAGCAGACAGTTTTATTGTTCATGACCAAAATCCCTTAACGTGAGTTTTCGTTCCACTGAG
CGTCAGACCCCGTAGAAAAGATCAAAGGATCTTCTTGATATCCTTTTTTTCTGCGCGTAATCTGCTGCTT
GCAAACAAAAAAACCACCGCTACCAGCGGTGGTTTGTTTGCCGGATCAAGAGCTACCAACTCTTTTTCCG
AAGGTAACTGGCTTCAGCAGAGCGCAGATACCAAATACTGTCCTTCTAGTGTAGCCGTAGTTAGGCCACC
ACTTCAAGAACTCTGTAGCACCGCCTACATACCTCGCTCTGCTAATCCTGTTACCAGTGGCTGCTGCCAG
TGGCGATAAGTCGTGTCTTACCGGGTTGGACTCAAGACGATAGTTACCGGATAAGGCGCAGCGGTCGGGC
TGAACGGGGGGTTCGTGCACACAGCCCAGCTTGGAGCGAACGACCTACACCGAACTGAGATACCTACAGC
GTGAGCTATGAGAAAGCGCCACGCTTCCCGAAGGGAGAAAGGCGGACAGGTATCCGGTAAGCGGCAGGGT
CGGAACAGGAGAGCGCACGAGGGAGCTTCCAGGGGGAAACGCCTGGTATCTTTATAGTCCTGTCGGGTTT
CGCCACCTCTGACTTGAGCGTCGATTTTTGTGATGCTCGTCAGGGGGGCGGAGCCTATGGAAAAACGCCA
GCAACGCGGCCTTTTTACGGTTCCTGGCCTTTTGCTGGCCTTTTGCTCACATGTTCTTTCCTGCGTTATC
CCCTGATTCTGTGGATAACCGTATTACCGCCTTTGAGTGAGCTGATACCGCTCGCCGCAGCCGAACGACC
GAGCGCAGCGAGTCAGTGAGCGAGGAAGCGGAAGAGCGCCTGATGCGGTATTTTCTCCTTACGCATCTGT
GCGGTATTTCACACCGCAATGGTGCACTCTCAGTACAATCTGCTCTGATGCCGCATAGTTAAGCCAGTAT
ACACTCCGCTATCGCTACGTGACTGGGTCATGGCTGCGCCCCGACACCCGCCAACACCCGCTGACGCGCC
CTGACGGGCTTGTCTGCTCCCGGCATCCGCTTACAGACAAGCTGTGACCGTCTCCGGGAGCTGCATGTGT
CAGAGGTTTTCACCGTCATCACCGAAACGCGCGAGGCAGCTGCGGTAAAGCTCATCAGCGTGGTCGTGAA
GCGATTCACAGATGTCTGCCTGTTCATCCGCGTCCAGCTCGTTGAGTTTCTCCAGAAGCGTTAATGTCTG
GCTTCTGATAAAGCGGGCCATGTTAAGGGCGGTTTTTTCCTGTTTGGTCACTGATGCCTCCGTGTAAGGG
GGATTTCTGTTCATGGGGGTAATGATACCGATGAAACGAGAGAGGATGCTCACGATACGGGTTACTGATG
ATGAACATGCCCGGTTACTGGAACGTTGTGAGGGTAAACAACTGGCGGTATGGATGCGGCGGGACCAGAG
AAAAATCACTCAGGGTCAATGCCAGCGCTTCGTTAATACAGATGTAGGTGTTCCACAGGGTAGCCAGCAG
CATCCTGCGATGCAGATCCGGAACATAATGGTGCAGGGCGCTGACTTCCGCGTTTCCAGACTTTACGAAA
CACGGAAACCGAAGACCATTCATGTTGTTGCTCAGGTCGCAGACGTTTTGCAGCAGCAGTCGCTTCACGT
TCGCTCGCGTATCGGTGATTCATTCTGCTAACCAGTAAGGCAACCCCGCCAGCCTAGCCGGGTCCTCAAC
GACAGGAGCACGATCATGCGCACCCGTGGGGCCGCCATGCCGGCGATAATGGCCTGCTTCTCGCCGAAAC
GTTTGGTGGCGGGACCAGTGACGAAGGCTTGAGCGAGGGCGTGCAAGATTCCGAATACCGCAAGCGACAG
GCCGATCATCGTCGCGCTCCAGCGAAAGCGGTCCTCGCCGAAAATGACCCAGAGCGCTGCCGGCACCTGT
CCTACGAGTTGCATGATAAAGAAGACAGTCATAAGTGCGGCGACGATAGTCATGCCCCGCGCCCACCGGA
AGGAGCTGACTGGGTTGAAGGCTCTCAAGGGCATCGGTCGAGATCCCGGTGCCTAATGAGTGAGCTAACT
TACATTAATTGCGTTGCGCTCACTGCCCGCTTTCCAGTCGGGAAACCTGTCGTGCCAGCTGCATTAATGA
ATCGGCCAACGCGCGGGGAGAGGCGGTTTGCGTATTGGGCGCCAGGGTGGTTTTTCTTTTCACCAGTGAG
ACGGGCAACAGCTGATTGCCCTTCACCGCCTGGCCCTGAGAGAGTTGCAGCAAGCGGTCCACGCTGGTTT
GCCCCAGCAGGCGAAAATCCTGTTTGATGGTGGTTAACGGCGGGATATAACATGAGCTGTCTTCGGTATC
GTCGTATCCCACTACCGAGATATCCGCACCAACGCGCAGCCCGGACTCGGTAATGGCGCGCATTGCGCCC
AGCGCCATCTGATCGTTGGCAACCAGCATCGCAGTGGGAACGATGCCCTCATTCAGCATTTGCATGGTTT
GTTGAAAACCGGACATGGCACTCCAGTCGCCTTCCCGTTCCGCTATCGGCTGAATTTGATTGCGAGTGAG
ATATTTATGCCAGCCAGCCAGACGCAGACGCGCCGAGACAGAACTTAATGGGCCCGCTAACAGCGCGATT
TGCTGGTGACCCAATGCGACCAGATGCTCCACGCCCAGTCGCGTACCGTCTTCATGGGAGAAAATAATAC
TGTTGATGGGTGTCTGGTCAGAGACATCAAGAAATAACGCCGGAACATTAGTGCAGGCAGCTTCCACAGC
AATGGCATCCTGGTCATCCAGCGGATAGTTAATGATCAGCCCACTGACGCGTTGCGCGAGAAGATTGTGC
ACCGCCGCTTTACAGGCTTCGACGCCGCTTCGTTCTACCATCGACACCACCACGCTGGCACCCAGTTGAT
CGGCGCGAGATTTAATCGCCGCGACAATTTGCGACGGCGCGTGCAGGGCCAGACTGGAGGTGGCAACGCC
AATCAGCAACGACTGTTTGCCCGCCAGTTGTTGTGCCACGCGGTTGGGAATGTAATTCAGCTCCGCCATC
GCCGCTTCCACTTTTTCCCGCGTTTTCGCAGAAACGTGGCTGGCCTGGTTCACCACGCGGGAAACGGTCT
GATAAGAGACACCGGCATACTCTGCGACATCGTATAACGTTACTGGTTTCACATTCACCACCCTGAATTG
ACTCTCTTCCGGGCGCTATCATGCCATACCGCGAAAGGTTTTGCGCCATTCGATGGTGTCCGGGATCTCG
ACGCTCTCCCTTATGCGACTCCTGCATTAGGAAGCAGCCCAGTAGTAGGTTGAGGCCGTTGAGCACCGCC
GCCGCAAGGAATGGTGCATGCAAGGAGATGGCGCCCAACAGTCCCCCGGCCACGGGGCCTGCCACCATAC
CCACGCCGAAACAAGCGCTCATGAGCCCGAAGTGGCGAGCCCGATCTTCCCCATCGGTGATGTCGGCGAT
ATAGGCGCCAGCAACCGCACCTGTGGCGCCGGTGATGCCGGCCACGATGCGTCCGGCGTAGAGGATCGAG
ATCTCGATCCCGCGAAAT
