>Addgene plasmid #157868 | SARS-CoV-2_N_deltaNIDR | depositor partial sequence | sequence record 305097 | insert
CATATGGGTCTGCCGAACAACACCGCGAGCTGGTTTACCGCGCTGACCCAACACGGCAAAGAAGACCTGA
AATTCCCGCGTGGTCAAGGCGTTCCGATCAACACCAACAGCAGCCCGGATGACCAGATTGGCTATTACCG
TCGTGCGACCCGTCGTATTCGTGGCGGTGATGGCAAGATGAAAGACCTGAGCCCGCGTTGGTATTTCTAC
TATCTGGGTACCGGCCCGGAGGCGGGTCTGCCGTATGGTGCGAACAAGGACGGTATCATTTGGGTGGCGA
CCGAAGGCGCGCTGAACACCCCGAAGGACCACATCGGTACCCGTAACCCGGCGAACAACGCGGCGATCGT
TCTGCAGCTGCCGCAAGGTACCACCCTGCCGAAAGGTTTCTATGCGGAGGGTAGCCGTGGCGGTAGCCAA
GCGAGCAGCCGTAGCAGCAGCCGTAGCCGTAACAGCAGCCGTAACAGCACCCCGGGCAGCAGCCGTGGTA
CCAGCCCGGCGCGTATGGCGGGCAACGGTGGTGACGCGGCGCTGGCGCTGCTGCTGCTGGATCGTCTGAA
CCAACTGGAGAGCAAGATGAGCGGCAAGGGTCAACAGCAACAAGGTCAAACCGTTACCAAGAAAAGCGCG
GCGGAGGCGAGCAAAAAGCCGCGTCAGAAACGTACCGCGACCAAAGCGTACAACGTGACCCAAGCGTTTG
GTCGTCGTGGTCCGGAACAAACCCAGGGTAACTTCGGTGATCAGGAACTGATTCGTCAAGGTACCGACTA
CAAACACTGGCCGCAAATCGCGCAGTTCGCGCCGAGCGCGAGCGCGTTCTTTGGTATGAGCCGTATCGGT
ATGGAAGTTACCCCGAGCGGTACCTGGCTGACCTATACCGGTGCGATCAAGCTGGACGATAAGGATCCGA
ACTTCAAGGACCAGGTTATCCTGCTGAACAAGCACATCGACGCGTACAAAACCTTCCCGCCGACCGAGCC
GAAGAAAGACAAGAAGAAGAAAGCGGACGAGACCCAAGCGCTGCCGCAACGTCAGAAAAAGCAACAGACC
GTTACCCTGCTGCCGGCGGCGGATCTGGACGACTTTAGCAAACAACTGCAACAGAGCATGAGCAGCGCGG
ATAGCACCCAGGCGTAACTCGAG
